>Addgene plasmid #119969 | 4Z3C (TET3) | addgene full sequence | sequence record 232693 | Addgene NGS Result
CTAGAAATAATTTTGTTTAACTTTAAGAAGGAGATATACCATGCATCATCATCATCATCACAGCAGCGGC
AGAGAAAACTTGTATTTCCAGGGCGGAGATGGTCGAAAGAAACGTAAACGTTGTGGTACTTGTGAGCCCT
GCCGGCGGCTGGAAAACTGTGGCGCTTGCACTAGCTGTACCAACCGCCGCACGCACCAGATCTGCAAACT
GCGAAAATGTGAGGTGCTGAAGAAAAAAGTAGGGCTTTGATGACGAAGCTTGCGGCCGCACTCGAGCACC
ACCACCACCACCACTGAGATCCGGCTGCTAACAAAGCCCGAAAGGAAGCTGAGTTGGCTGCTGCCACCGC
TGAGCAATAACTAGCATAACCCCTTGGGGCCTCTAAACGGGTCTTGAGGGGTTTTTTGCTGAAAGGAGGA
ACTATATCCGGATTGGCGAATGGG
[124 nt withheld, positions 445-568]
C
[91 nt withheld, positions 570-660]
A
[49 nt withheld, positions 662-710]
CCTTTGACGTTGGAGTCCACGTTCTTT
[37 nt withheld, positions 738-774]
ACCCTATCTCGGTCTATTCTTTTGATTTATAAGGGATTTTGCCGATTTCGGCCTATTGGTTAAAAAATGA
GCTGATTTAACAAAAATTTAACGCGAATTTTAACAAAATATTAACGCTTACAATTTAGGTGGCACTTTTC
GGGGAAATGTGCGCGGAACCCCTATTTGTTTATTTTTCTAAATACATTCAAATATGTATCCGCTCATGAA
TTAATTCTTAGAAAAACTCATCGAGCATCAAATGAAACTGCAATTTATTCATATCAGGATTATCAATACC
ATATTTTTGAAAAAGCCGTTTCTGTAATGAAGGAGAAAACTCACCGAGGCAGTTCCATAGGATGGCAAGA
TCCTGGTATCGGTCTGCGATTCCGACTCGTCCAACATCAATACAACCTATTAATTTCCCCTCGTCAAAAA
TAAGGTTATCAAGTGAGAAATCACCATGAGTGACGACTGAATCCGGTGAGAATGGCAAAAGTTTATGCAT
TTCTTTCCAGACTTGTTCAACAGGCCAGCCATTACGCTCGTCATCAAAATCACTCGCATCAACCAAACCG
TTATTCATTCGTGATTGCGCCTGAGCGAGACGAAATACGCGATCGCTGTTAAAAGGACAATTACAAACAG
GAATCGAATGCAACCGGCGCAGGAACACTGCCAGCGCATCAACAATATTTTCACCTGAATCAGGATATTC
TTCTAATACCTGGAATGCTGTTTTCCCGGGGATCGCAGTGGTGAGTAACCATGCATCATCAGGAGTACGG
ATAAAATGCTTGATGGTCGGAAGAGGCATAAATTCCGTCAGCCAGTTTAGTCTGACCATCTCATCTGTAA
CATCATTGGCAACGCTACCTTTGCCATGTTTCAGAAACAACTCTGGCGCATCGGGCTTCCCATACAATCG
ATAGATTGTCGCACCTGATTGCCCGACATTATCGCGAGCCCATTTATACCCATATAAATCAGCATCCATG
TTGGAATTTAATCGCGGCCTAGAGCAAGACGTTTCCCGTTGAATATGGCTCATAACACCCCTTGTATTAC
TGTTTATGTAAGCAGACAGTTTTATTGTTCATGACCAAAATCCCTTAACGTGAGTTTTCGTTCCACTGAG
CGTCAGACCCCGTAGAAAAGATCAAAGGATCTTCTTGAGATCCTTTTTTTCTGCGCGTAATCTGCTGCTT
GCAAACAAAAAAACCACCGCTACCAGCGGTGGTTTGTTTGCCGGATCAAGAGCTACCAACTCTTTTTCCG
AAGGTAACTGGCTTCAGCAGAGCGCAGATACCAAATACTGTCCTTCTAGTGTAGCCGTAGTTAGGCCACC
ACTTCAAGAACTCTGTAGCACCGCCTACATACCTCGCTCTGCTAATCCTGTTACCAGTGGCTGCTGCCAG
TGGCGATAAGTCGTGTCTTACCGGGTTGGACTCAAGACGATAGTTACCGGATAAGGCGCAGCGGTCGGGC
TGAACGGGGGGTTCGTGCACACAGCCCAGCTTGGAGCGAACGACCTACACCGAACTGAGATACCTACAGC
GTGAGCTATGAGAAAGCGCCACGCTTCCCGAAGGGAGAAAGGCGGACAGGTATCCGGTAAGCGGCAGGGT
CGGAACAGGAGAGCGCACGAGGGAGCTTCCAGGGGGAAACGCCTGGTATCTTTATAGTCCTGTCGGGTTT
CGCCACCTCTGACTTGAGCGTCGATTTTTGTGATGCTCGTCAGGGGGGCGGAGCCTATGGAAAAACGCCA
GCAACGCGGCCTTTTTACGGTTCCTGGCCTTTTGCTGGCCTTTTGCTCACATGTTCTTTCCTGCGTTATC
CCCTGATTCTGTGGATAACCGTATTACCGCCTTTGAGTGAGCTGATACCGCTCGCCGCAGCCGAACGACC
GAGCGCAGCGAGTCAGTGAGCGAGGAAGCGGAAGAGCGCCTGATGCGGTATTTTCTCCTTACGCATCTGT
GCGGTATTTCACACCGCAATGGTGCACTCTCAGTACAATCTGCTCTGATGCCGCATAGTTAAGCCAGTAT
ACACTCCGCTATCGCTACGTGACTGGGTCATGGCTGCGCCCCGACACCCGCCAACACCCGCTGACGCGCC
CTGACGGGCTTGTCTGCTCCCGGCATCCGCTTACAGACAAGCTGTGACCGTCTCCGGGAGCTGCATGTGT
CAGAGGTTTTCACCGTCATCACCGAAACGCGCGAGGCAGCTGCGGTAAAGCTCATCAGCGTGGTCGTGAA
GCGATTCACAGATGTCTGCCTGTTCATCCGCGTCCAGCTCGTTGAGTTTCTCCAGAAGCGTTAATGTCTG
GCTTCTGATAAAGCGGGCCATGTTAAGGGCGGTTTTTTCCTGTTTGGTCACTGATGCCTCCGTGTAAGGG
GGATTTCTGTTCATGGGGGTAATGATACCGATGAAACGAGAGAGGATGCTCACGATACGGGTTACTGATG
ATGAACATGCCCGGTTACTGGAACGTTGTGAGGGTAAACAACTGGCGGTATGGATGCGGCGGGACCAGAG
AAAAATCACTCAGGGTCAATGCCAGCGCTTCGTTAATACAGATGTAGGTGTTCCACAGGGTAGCCAGCAG
CATCCTGCGATGCAGATCCGGAACATAATGGTGCAGGGCGCTGACTTCCGCGTTTCCAGACTTTACGAAA
CACGGAAACCGAAGACCATTCATGTTGTTGCTCAGGTCGCAGACGTTTTGCAGCAGCAGTCGCTTCACGT
TCGCTCGCGTATCGGTGATTCATTCTGCTAACCAGTAAGGCAACCCCGCCAGCCTAGCCGGGTCCTCAAC
GACAGGAGCACGATCATGCGCACCCGTGGGGCCGCCATGCCGGCGATAATGGCCTGCTTCTCGCCGAAAC
GTTTGGTGGCGGGACCAGTGACGAAGGCTTGAGCGAGGGCGTGCAAGATTCCGAATACCGCAAGCGACAG
GCCGATCATCGTCGCGCTCCAGCGAAAGCGGTCCTCGCCGAAAATGACCCAGAGCGCTGCCGGCACCTGT
CCTACGAGTTGCATGATAAAGAAGACAGTCATAAGTGCGGCGACGATAGTCATGCCCCGCGCCCACCGGA
AGGAGCTGACTGGGTTGAAGGCTCTCAAGGGCATCGGTCGAGATCCCGGTGCCTAATGAGTGAGCTAACT
TACATTAATTGCGTTGCGCTCACTGCCCGCTTTCCAGTCGGGAAACCTGTCGTGCCAGCTGCATTAATGA
ATCGGCCAACGCGCGGGGAGAGGCGGTTTGCGTATTGGGCGCCAGGGTGGTTTTTCTTTTCACCAGTGAG
ACGGGCAACAGCTGATTGCCCTTCACCGCCTGGCCCTGAGAGAGTTGCAGCAAGCGGTCCACGCTGGTTT
GCCCCAGCAGGCGAAAATCCTGTTTGATGGTGGTTAACGGCGGGATATAACATGAGCTGTCTTCGGTATC
GTCGTATCCCACTACCGAGATATCCGCACCAACGCGCAGCCCGGACTCGGTAATGGCGCGCATTGCGCCC
AGCGCCATCTGATCGTTGGCAACCAGCATCGCAGTGGGAACGATGCCCTCATTCAGCATTTGCATGGTTT
GTTGAAAACCGGACATGGCACTCCAGTCGCCTTCCCGTTCCGCTATCGGCTGAATTTGATTGCGAGTGAG
ATATTTATGCCAGCCAGCCAGACGCAGACGCGCCGAGACAGAACTTAATGGGCCCGCTAACAGCGCGATT
TGCTGGTGACCCAATGCGACCAGATGCTCCACGCCCAGTCGCGTACCGTCTTCATGGGAGAAAATAATAC
TGTTGATGGGTGTCTGGTCAGAGACATCAAGAAATAACGCCGGAACATTAGTGCAGGCAGCTTCCACAGC
AATGGCATCCTGGTCATCCAGCGGATAGTTAATGATCAGCCCACTGACGCGTTGCGCGAGAAGATTGTGC
ACCGCCGCTTTACAGGCTTCGACGCCGCTTCGTTCTACCATCGACACCACCACGCTGGCACCCAGTTGAT
CGGCGCGAGATTTAATCGCCGCGACAATTTGCGACGGCGCGTGCAGGGCCAGACTGGAGGTGGCAACGCC
AATCAGCAACGACTGTTTGCCCGCCAGTTGTTGTGCCACGCGGTTGGGAATGTAATTCAGCTCCGCCATC
GCCGCTTCCACTTTTTCCCGCGTTTTCGCAGAAACGTGGCTGGCCTGGTTCACCACGCGGGAAACGGTCT
GATAAGAGACACCGGCATACTCTGCGACATCGTATAACGTTACTGGTTTCACATTCACCACCCTGAATTG
ACTCTCTTCCGGGCGCTATCATGCCATACCGCGAAAGGTTTTGCGCCATTCGATGGTGTCCGGGATCTCG
ACGCTCTCCCTTATGCGACTCCTGCATTAGGAAGCAGCCCAGTAGTAGGTTGAGGCCGTTGAGCACCGCC
GCCGCAAGGAATGGTGCATGCAAGGAGATGGCGCCCAACAGTCCCCCGGCCACGGGGCCTGCCACCATAC
CCACGCCGAAACAAGCGCTCATGAGCCCGAAGTGGCGAGCCCGATCTTCCCCATCGGTGATGTCGGCGAT
ATAGGCGCCAGCAACCGCACCTGTGGCGCCGGTGATGCCGGCCACGATGCGTCCGGCGTAGAGGATCGAG
ATCTCGATCCCGCGAAATTAATACGACTCACTATAGGGGAATTGTGAGCGGATAACAATTCCCCT
Features (pLannotate 1.2.2; 20 found; start..end, strand, type, name):
     12..34      +  RBS            RBS: efficient ribosome binding site from bacteriophage T7 gene 10 (Olins and Rangwala, 1989)
     42..60      +  CDS            capTEV™ (fragment): composite tag for in vivo biotinylation, TEV protease cleavage, and 6xHis tagging
    113..244     +  CDS            CXXC4 (fragment): CXXC4_HUMAN - Also known as IDAX. Experimental evidence at protein level: Swiss-Prot protein existence level 1. Acts as a negative regulator of the Wnt signaling pathway via its interaction with DVL1 (By similarity). Binds preferentially to DNA containing cytidine-phosphate-guanosine (CpG) dinucleotides over CpH (H=A, T, and C), hemimethylated-CpG and hemimethylated-hydroxymethyl- CpG (PubMed:29276034). From Homo sapiens (Human).
    277..294     +  CDS            9xHis (fragment): 9xHis affinity tag
    304..353     +  CDS            SET1 (fragment): solubility-enhancement tag derived from T7 phage gene 10B
    361..408     +  terminator     T7 terminator: transcription terminator for bacteriophage T7 RNA polymerase
    445..873     +  rep_origin     f1 ori (sequence partly withheld): f1 bacteriophage origin of replication; arrow indicates direction of (+) strand synthesis
    926..983     +  promoter       AmpR promoter (fragment): bla
    992..1807    -  CDS            KanR: aminoglycoside phosphotransferase; aph(3')-Ia; confers resistance to kanamycin in bacteria or G418 (Geneticin®) in eukaryotes
   1929..2517    +  rep_origin     ori: high-copy-number ColE1/pMB1/pBR322/pUC origin of replication
   2703..2842    -  misc_feature   bom: basis of mobility region from pBR322
   2944..3135    -  CDS            rop: Rop protein, which maintains plasmids at low copy number; rop
   3152..3532    +  CDS            YPB1_ECOLX: Protein predicted: Swiss-Prot protein existence level 4. From Escherichia coli.
   3604..3895    -  CDS            TcR (fragment): tetracycline efflux protein; tet; confers resistance to tetracycline
   3910..3931    -  protein_bind   CAP binding site: CAP binding activates transcription in the presence of cAMP. E. coli catabolite activator protein
   3944..5026    -  CDS            lacI: lac repressor; lacI; The lac repressor binds to the lac operator to inhibit transcription in E. coli. This inhibition can be relieved by adding lactose or isopropyl-β-D-thiogalactopyranoside (IPTG).
   5027..5104    -  promoter       lacI promoter: lacI
   5112..5391    -  CDS            TcR (fragment): tetracycline efflux protein; tet; confers resistance to tetracycline
   5413..5431    +  promoter       T7 promoter: promoter for bacteriophage T7 RNA polymerase
   5432..5456    +  protein_bind   lac operator: The lac repressor binds to the lac operator to inhibit transcription in E. coli. This inhibition can be relieved by adding lactose or isopropyl-β-D-thiogalactopyranoside (IPTG). lac repressor encoded by lacI
