[The description below was written by a language model from this plasmid's Addgene catalogue record and pLannotate feature annotations shown in this document.]
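Description:
4Z3C (TET3) is a bacterial expression plasmid built on the pET28-MHL backbone, a pET-type vector adapted for ligation-independent cloning, and made to produce a small fragment of human TET3 for structure determination. It is selected with kanamycin through the aph(3')-Ia KanR gene. It replicates from a ColE1/pBR322-type origin that is accompanied by the rop gene and the bom region, consistent with the low copy number stated in the record. An f1 origin is also present, along with remnants of the pBR322 tetracycline resistance gene that are non-functional backbone fragments.

The 153 bp insert encodes amino acids 48–98 of TET3. The automated annotation labels this region as a fragment of CXXC4 (IDAX). This most likely reflects sequence similarity between CXXC-type, CpG-binding zinc finger domains rather than a different insert, although the record does not state the domain identity explicitly. Expression is driven by a T7 promoter followed by a lac operator and the T7 gene 10 ribosome binding site, and it ends at the T7 terminator. The plasmid-borne lacI gene keeps the promoter repressed until induction with IPTG, in a host that supplies T7 RNA polymerase. The backbone adds an N-terminal 6xHis tag followed by a TEV protease site, so the protein can be purified by metal affinity chromatography and the tag then removed. The annotation also detects a His-tag-like stretch downstream of the insert, which is probably residual pET28 sequence; whether it is translated is not stated. The construct corresponds to the protein used for the deposited crystal structure named in its title.
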