Addgene plasmid #119969: 4Z3C (TET3)
Purpose: Bacterial expression for structure determination
Depositing lab: Cheryl Arrowsmith. Depositing organization: University of Toronto.
Backbone
  Vector backbone: pET28-MHL
  Backbone manufacturer: SGC (Addgene Plasmid #26096)
  Vector type: Bacterial Expression
Growth in bacteria
  Bacterial resistance: Kanamycin, 50 μg/mL
  Growth temperature: 37°C
  Growth strain: DH5alpha
  Copy number: Low Copy
Gene/Insert
  Gene/Insert name: TET3 (alt name: PDB ID: 4Z3C)
  Species: H. sapiens (human)
  Insert size (bp): 153
  Mutation: contains amino acids 48-98
  Entrez Gene: TET3 (a.k.a. hCG_40738)
  Promoter: T7
  Tag / fusion protein: 6xHis-TEV (N terminal on backbone)
  Cloning method: Ligation Independent Cloning
  Sequencing primers: 5′ T7; 3′ T7-term
Terms and licenses: Academic/Nonprofit Terms; Industry Terms: Not Available to Industry
Depositor comments: N-Tag: MHHHHHHSSGRENLYFQG. TET3:JMC02B-F09:C229218. SGC link: http://www.thesgc.org/structures/4Z3C/
How to cite: 4Z3C (TET3) was a gift from Cheryl Arrowsmith (Addgene plasmid # 119969 ; http://n2t.net/addgene:119969 ; RRID:Addgene_119969)
