>Addgene plasmid #119969 | 4Z3C (TET3) | depositor partial sequence | sequence record 227407 | Insert sequence
GGAGATGGTCGAAAGAAACGTAAACGTTGTGGTACTTGTGAGCCCTGCCGGCGGCTGGAAAACTGTGGCG
CTTGCACTAGCTGTACCAACCGCCGCACGCACCAGATCTGCAAACTGCGAAAATGTGAGGTGCTGAAGAA
AAAAGTAGGGCTT
